>Addgene plasmid #221772 | MZB222 | addgene full sequence | sequence record 455976 | Addgene NGS Result
CAAGGAGATGGCGCCCAACAGTCCCCCGGCCACGGGGCCTGCCACCATACCCACGCCGAAACAAGCGCTC
ATGAGCCCGAAGTGGCGAGCCCGATCTTCCCCATCGGTGATGTCGGCGATATAGGCGCCAGCAACCGCAC
CTGTGGCGCCGGTGATGCCGGCCACGATGCGTCCGGCGTAGAGGATCGAGATCTCGATCCCGCGAAATTA
ATACGACTCACTATAGGGGAATTGTGAGCGGATAACAATTCCCCTCTAGAAATAATTTTGTTTAACTTTA
AGAAGGAGATATACATATGGGCCATCACCATCACCATCACCATCACCATCACGGCAGCATGAGCGATAGC
GAAGTGAACCAGGAAGCGAAACCGGAAGTGAAACCGGAAGTGAAACCGGAAACCCATATTAACCTGAAAG
TGAGCGATGGCAGCAGCGAAATTTTTTTTAAAATTAAAAAAACCACCCCGCTGCGTCGTCTGATGGAAGC
GTTTGCGAAACGTCAGGGCAAAGAAATGGATAGCCTGCGTTTTCTGTATGATGGCATTCGTATTCAGGCG
GATCAGACCCCGGAAGATCTGGATATGGAAGATAACGATATTATTGAAGCGCATCGTGAACAGATTGGCG
GCGATAACCCGGAACAGTTTGAAGTGCTGAAACAGCAGAAAGAAATTATTGAACAGGGCATTGATCTGTT
TAACAAAAAACCGAAACGCGGCATTCAGTATCTGCAGGAACAGGGCATGCTGGGCACCACCCCGGAAGAT
ATTGCGCAGTTTCTGCATCAGGAAGAACGCCTGGATAGCACCCAGGTGGGCGAATTTCTGGGCGATAACG
ATAAATTTAACAAAGAAGTGATGTATGCGTATGTGGATCAGCATGATTTTAGCGGCAAAGATTTTGTGAG
CGCGCTGCGCATGTTTCTGGAAGGCTTTCGCCTGCCGGGCGAAGCGCAGAAAATTGATCGCCTGATGGAA
AAATTTGCGGCGCGCTATCTGGAATGCAACCAGGGCCAGACCCTGTTTGCGAGCGCGGATACCGCGTATG
TGCTGGCGTATAGCATTATTATGCTGACCACCGATCTGCATAGCCCGCAGGTGAAAAACAAAATGACCAA
AGAACAGTATATTAAAATGAACCGCGGCATTAACGATAGCAAAGATCTGCCGGAAGAATATCTGAGCGCG
ATTTATAACGAAATTGCGGGCAAAAAAATTAGCATGAAATAATAAGGATCCATGGGTACCCTCGAGTGAA
GACAAGCTTAGGTATTTATTCGGCGCAAAGTGCGTCGGGTGATGCTGCCAACTTAGTCGAGCACCACCAC
CACCACCACTGAGATCCGGCTGCTAACAAAGCCCGAAAGGAAGCTGAGTTGGCTGCTGCCACCGCTGAGC
AATAACTAGCATAACCCCTTGGGGCCTCTAAACGGGTCTTGAGGGGTTTTTTGCTGAAAGGAGGAACTAT
ATCCGGATTGGCGAATGGG
[124 nt withheld, positions 1490-1613]
C
[91 nt withheld, positions 1615-1705]
A
[49 nt withheld, positions 1707-1755]
CCTTTGACGTTGGAGTCCACGTTCTTT
[37 nt withheld, positions 1783-1819]
ACCCTATCTCGGTCTATTCTTTTGATTTATAAGGGATTTTGCCGATTTCGGCCTATTGGTTAAAAAATGA
GCTGATTTAACAAAAATTTAACGCGAATTTTAACAAAATATTAACGCTTACAATTTAGGTGGCACTTTTC
GGGGAAATGTGCGCGGAACCCCTATTTGTTTATTTTTCTAAATACATTCAAATATGTATCCGCTCATGAA
TTAATTCTTAGAAAAACTCATCGAGCATCAAATGAAACTGCAATTTATTCATATCAGGATTATCAATACC
ATATTTTTGAAAAAGCCGTTTCTGTAATGAAGGAGAAAACTCACCGAGGCAGTTCCATAGGATGGCAAGA
TCCTGGTATCGGTCTGCGATTCCGACTCGTCCAACATCAATACAACCTATTAATTTCCCCTCGTCAAAAA
TAAGGTTATCAAGTGAGAAATCACCATGAGTGACGACTGAATCCGGTGAGAATGGCAAAAGTTTATGCAT
TTCTTTCCAGACTTGTTCAACAGGCCAGCCATTACGCTCGTCATCAAAATCACTCGCATCAACCAAACCG
TTATTCATTCGTGATTGCGCCTGAGCGAGACGAAATACGCGATCGCTGTTAAAAGGACAATTACAAACAG
GAATCGAATGCAACCGGCGCAGGAACACTGCCAGCGCATCAACAATATTTTCACCTGAATCAGGATATTC
TTCTAATACCTGGAATGCTGTTTTCCCGGGGATCGCAGTGGTGAGTAACCATGCATCATCAGGAGTACGG
ATAAAATGCTTGATGGTCGGAAGAGGCATAAATTCCGTCAGCCAGTTTAGTCTGACCATCTCATCTGTAA
CATCATTGGCAACGCTACCTTTGCCATGTTTCAGAAACAACTCTGGCGCATCGGGCTTCCCATACAATCG
ATAGATTGTCGCACCTGATTGCCCGACATTATCGCGAGCCCATTTATACCCATATAAATCAGCATCCATG
TTGGAATTTAATCGCGGCCTAGAGCAAGACGTTTCCCGTTGAATATGGCTCATAACACCCCTTGTATTAC
TGTTTATGTAAGCAGACAGTTTTATTGTTCATGACCAAAATCCCTTAACGTGAGTTTTCGTTCCACTGAG
CGTCAGACCCCGTAGAAAAGATCAAAGGATCTTCTTGAGATCCTTTTTTTCTGCGCGTAATCTGCTGCTT
GCAAACAAAAAAACCACCGCTACCAGCGGTGGTTTGTTTGCCGGATCAAGAGCTACCAACTCTTTTTCCG
AAGGTAACTGGCTTCAGCAGAGCGCAGATACCAAATACTGTCCTTCTAGTGTAGCCGTAGTTAGGCCACC
ACTTCAAGAACTCTGTAGCACCGCCTACATACCTCGCTCTGCTAATCCTGTTACCAGTGGCTGCTGCCAG
TGGCGATAAGTCGTGTCTTACCGGGTTGGACTCAAGACGATAGTTACCGGATAAGGCGCAGCGGTCGGGC
TGAACGGGGGGTTCGTGCACACAGCCCAGCTTGGAGCGAACGACCTACACCGAACTGAGATACCTACAGC
GTGAGCTATGAGAAAGCGCCACGCTTCCCGAAGGGAGAAAGGCGGACAGGTATCCGGTAAGCGGCAGGGT
CGGAACAGGAGAGCGCACGAGGGAGCTTCCAGGGGGAAACGCCTGGTATCTTTATAGTCCTGTCGGGTTT
CGCCACCTCTGACTTGAGCGTCGATTTTTGTGATGCTCGTCAGGGGGGCGGAGCCTATGGAAAAACGCCA
GCAACGCGGCCTTTTTACGGTTCCTGGCCTTTTGCTGGCCTTTTGCTCACATGTTCTTTCCTGCGTTATC
CCCTGATTCTGTGGATAACCGTATTACCGCCTTTGAGTGAGCTGATACCGCTCGCCGCAGCCGAACGACC
GAGCGCAGCGAGTCAGTGAGCGAGGAAGCGGAAGAGCGCCTGATGCGGTATTTTCTCCTTACGCATCTGT
GCGGTATTTCACACCGCAATGGTGCACTCTCAGTACAATCTGCTCTGATGCCGCATAGTTAAGCCAGTAT
ACACTCCGCTATCGCTACGTGACTGGGTCATGGCTGCGCCCCGACACCCGCCAACACCCGCTGACGCGCC
CTGACGGGCTTGTCTGCTCCCGGCATCCGCTTACAGACAAGCTGTGACCGTCTCCGGGAGCTGCATGTGT
CAGAGGTTTTCACCGTCATCACCGAAACGCGCGAGGCAGCTGCGGTAAAGCTCATCAGCGTGGTCGTGAA
GCGATTCACAGATGTCTGCCTGTTCATCCGCGTCCAGCTCGTTGAGTTTCTCCAGAAGCGTTAATGTCTG
GCTTCTGATAAAGCGGGCCATGTTAAGGGCGGTTTTTTCCTGTTTGGTCACTGATGCCTCCGTGTAAGGG
GGATTTCTGTTCATGGGGGTAATGATACCGATGAAACGAGAGAGGATGCTCACGATACGGGTTACTGATG
ATGAACATGCCCGGTTACTGGAACGTTGTGAGGGTAAACAACTGGCGGTATGGATGCGGCGGGACCAGAG
AAAAATCACTCAGGGTCAATGCCAGCGCTTCGTTAATACAGATGTAGGTGTTCCACAGGGTAGCCAGCAG
CATCCTGCGATGCAGATCCGGAACATAATGGTGCAGGGCGCTGACTTCCGCGTTTCCAGACTTTACGAAA
CACGGAAACCGAAGACCATTCATGTTGTTGCTCAGGTCGCAGACGTTTTGCAGCAGCAGTCGCTTCACGT
TCGCTCGCGTATCGGTGATTCATTCTGCTAACCAGTAAGGCAACCCCGCCAGCCTAGCCGGGTCCTCAAC
GACAGGAGCACGATCATGCGCACCCGTGGGGCCGCCATGCCGGCGATAATGGCCTGCTTCTCGCCGAAAC
GTTTGGTGGCGGGACCAGTGACGAAGGCTTGAGCGAGGGCGTGCAAGATTCCGAATACCGCAAGCGACAG
GCCGATCATCGTCGCGCTCCAGCGAAAGCGGTCCTCGCCGAAAATGACCCAGAGCGCTGCCGGCACCTGT
CCTACGAGTTGCATGATAAAGAAGACAGTCATAAGTGCGGCGACGATAGTCATGCCCCGCGCCCACCGGA
AGGAGCTGACTGGGTTGAAGGCTCTCAAGGGCATCGGTCGAGATCCCGGTGCCTAATGAGTGAGCTAACT
TACATTAATTGCGTTGCGCTCACTGCCCGCTTTCCAGTCGGGAAACCTGTCGTGCCAGCTGCATTAATGA
ATCGGCCAACGCGCGGGGAGAGGCGGTTTGCGTATTGGGCGCCAGGGTGGTTTTTCTTTTCACCAGTGAG
ACGGGCAACAGCTGATTGCCCTTCACCGCCTGGCCCTGAGAGAGTTGCAGCAAGCGGTCCACGCTGGTTT
GCCCCAGCAGGCGAAAATCCTGTTTGATGGTGGTTAACGGCGGGATATAACATGAGCTGTCTTCGGTATC
GTCGTATCCCACTACCGAGATATCCGCACCAACGCGCAGCCCGGACTCGGTAATGGCGCGCATTGCGCCC
AGCGCCATCTGATCGTTGGCAACCAGCATCGCAGTGGGAACGATGCCCTCATTCAGCATTTGCATGGTTT
GTTGAAAACCGGACATGGCACTCCAGTCGCCTTCCCGTTCCGCTATCGGCTGAATTTGATTGCGAGTGAG
ATATTTATGCCAGCCAGCCAGACGCAGACGCGCCGAGACAGAACTTAATGGGCCCGCTAACAGCGCGATT
TGCTGGTGACCCAATGCGACCAGATGCTCCACGCCCAGTCGCGTACCGTCTTCATGGGAGAAAATAATAC
TGTTGATGGGTGTCTGGTCAGAGACATCAAGAAATAACGCCGGAACATTAGTGCAGGCAGCTTCCACAGC
AATGGCATCCTGGTCATCCAGCGGATAGTTAATGATCAGCCCACTGACGCGTTGCGCGAGAAGATTGTGC
ACCGCCGCTTTACAGGCTTCGACGCCGCTTCGTTCTACCATCGACACCACCACGCTGGCACCCAGTTGAT
CGGCGCGAGATTTAATCGCCGCGACAATTTGCGACGGCGCGTGCAGGGCCAGACTGGAGGTGGCAACGCC
AATCAGCAACGACTGTTTGCCCGCCAGTTGTTGTGCCACGCGGTTGGGAATGTAATTCAGCTCCGCCATC
GCCGCTTCCACTTTTTCCCGCGTTTTCGCAGAAACGTGGCTGGCCTGGTTCACCACGCGGGAAACGGTCT
GATAAGAGACACCGGCATACTCTGCGACATCGTATAACGTTACTGGTTTCACATTCACCACCCTGAATTG
ACTCTCTTCCGGGCGCTATCATGCCATACCGCGAAAGGTTTTGCGCCATTCGATGGTGTCCGGGATCTCG
ACGCTCTCCCTTATGCGACTCCTGCATTAGGAAGCAGCCCAGTAGTAGGTTGAGGCCGTTGAGCACCGCC
GCCGCAAGGAATGGTGCATG
Features (pLannotate 1.2.2; 21 found; start..end, strand, type, name):
    209..227     +  promoter       T7 promoter: promoter for bacteriophage T7 RNA polymerase
    228..252     +  protein_bind   lac operator: The lac repressor binds to the lac operator to inhibit transcription in E. coli. This inhibition can be relieved by adding lactose or isopropyl-β-D-thiogalactopyranoside (IPTG). lac repressor encoded by lacI
    267..289     +  RBS            RBS: efficient ribosome binding site from bacteriophage T7 gene 10 (Olins and Rangwala, 1989)
    306..329     +  CDS            8xHis: 8xHis affinity tag
    339..632     +  CDS            SMT3: SMT3_YEAST - Experimental evidence at protein level: Swiss-Prot protein existence level 1. Not known; suppressor of MIF2 mutations. From Saccharomyces cerevisiae (strain ATCC 204508 / S288c) (Baker's yeast).
    663..1205    +  CDS            CYTH1 (fragment): CYH1_HUMAN - Also known as D17S811E, PSCD1. Experimental evidence at protein level: Swiss-Prot protein existence level 1. Promotes guanine-nucleotide exchange on ARF1, ARF5 and ARF6. Promotes the activation of ARF factors through replacement of GDP with GTP. Plays an important role in membrane trafficking, during junctional remodeling and epithelial polarization, through regulation of ARF6 activity. From Homo sapiens (Human).
   1322..1339    +  CDS            9xHis (fragment): 9xHis affinity tag
   1349..1398    +  CDS            SET1 (fragment): solubility-enhancement tag derived from T7 phage gene 10B
   1406..1453    +  terminator     T7 terminator: transcription terminator for bacteriophage T7 RNA polymerase
   1490..1918    +  rep_origin     f1 ori (sequence partly withheld): f1 bacteriophage origin of replication; arrow indicates direction of (+) strand synthesis
   1971..2028    +  promoter       AmpR promoter (fragment): bla
   2037..2852    -  CDS            KanR: aminoglycoside phosphotransferase; aph(3')-Ia; confers resistance to kanamycin in bacteria or G418 (Geneticin®) in eukaryotes
   2974..3562    +  rep_origin     ori: high-copy-number ColE1/pMB1/pBR322/pUC origin of replication
   3748..3887    -  misc_feature   bom: basis of mobility region from pBR322
   3989..4180    -  CDS            rop: Rop protein, which maintains plasmids at low copy number; rop
   4197..4577    +  CDS            YPB1_ECOLX: Protein predicted: Swiss-Prot protein existence level 4. From Escherichia coli.
   4649..4940    -  CDS            TcR (fragment): tetracycline efflux protein; tet; confers resistance to tetracycline
   4955..4976    -  protein_bind   CAP binding site: CAP binding activates transcription in the presence of cAMP. E. coli catabolite activator protein
   4989..6071    -  CDS            lacI: lac repressor; lacI; The lac repressor binds to the lac operator to inhibit transcription in E. coli. This inhibition can be relieved by adding lactose or isopropyl-β-D-thiogalactopyranoside (IPTG).
   6072..6149    -  promoter       lacI promoter: lacI
   6157..187     -  CDS            TcR (fragment) (across the origin): tetracycline efflux protein; tet; confers resistance to tetracycline
