[The description below was written by a language model from this plasmid's Addgene catalogue record and pLannotate feature annotations shown in this document.]
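Description:
MZB222 is a bacterial expression plasmid built on the pET29b backbone for producing the catalytic Sec7 domain of human ARFGEF1 (BIG1), residues 687–885, in E. coli. The roughly 600 bp insert was made by gene synthesis and is fused at its N terminus to a 10xHis-SUMO module, in which the SUMO portion is yeast Smt3. Transcription is driven by a T7 promoter followed immediately by a lac operator and the strong T7 gene 10 ribosome binding site, and ends at a T7 terminator. The plasmid carries its own lacI gene and promoter, so expression stays repressed until induced with IPTG in a host that supplies T7 RNA polymerase. The histidine tag allows metal-affinity purification, and Smt3 fusions generally aid solubility and can be removed by a SUMO-specific protease.

The automated annotation calls the histidine stretch an 8xHis tag and labels the insert as a fragment of cytohesin-1 (CYTH1). The latter most likely reflects homology among Sec7 domains rather than a different insert, since the catalogue entry specifies ARFGEF1. A short His-tag fragment also lies downstream of the insert, probably backbone-derived, and the record does not indicate whether it is translated. Selection is by kanamycin through an aminoglycoside phosphotransferase gene. Replication uses a pBR322-type origin accompanied by rop and bom, and an f1 origin is also present, along with vestigial tetracycline-resistance fragments. The sequenced record is slightly longer (6,249 nt) than the listed total size. According to the record, the purified Sec7 domain is used to drive rapid nucleotide exchange on, and so activate, Arf GTPases, and the associated work concerns AP-3 coated vesicle formation.
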