Addgene plasmid #221772: MZB222
Purpose: Bacterial expression of 10xHis-SUMO (Smt3) fusion to Sec7 domain (687-885) of Big1 (ArfGEF1) for rapid nucleotide exchange and activation of Arf GTPases
Depositing lab: Richard Baker. Depositing organization: University of North Carolina at Chapel Hill. Publication: A structure-based mechanism for initiation of AP-3 coated vesicle formation. Begley M, Aragon M, Baker RW. Proc Natl Acad Sci U S A. 2024 Dec 24;121(52):e2411974121. doi: 10.1073/pnas.2411974121. Epub 2024 Dec 20. PubMed 39705307.
Backbone
  Vector backbone: pET29b
  Backbone size w/o insert (bp): 5612
  Total vector size (bp): 6209
  Vector type: Bacterial Expression
Growth in bacteria
  Bacterial resistance: Kanamycin, 50 μg/mL
  Growth temperature: 37°C
  Growth strain: DH5alpha
  Copy number: Unknown
Gene/Insert
  Gene/Insert name: ArfGEF1 (alt name: BIG1)
  Species: H. sapiens (human)
  Insert size (bp): 597
  Entrez Gene: ARFGEF1 (a.k.a. ARFGEP1, BIG1, DEDISB, P200)
  Promoter: T7 Promoter
  Tag / fusion protein: 10xHis-SUMO (N terminal on insert)
  Cloning method: Gene Synthesis
  Sequencing primers: 5′ T7 promoter; 3′ T7 terminator
Terms and licenses: Academic/Nonprofit Terms; Industry Terms: Not Available to Industry
How to cite: MZB222 was a gift from Richard Baker (Addgene plasmid # 221772 ; http://n2t.net/addgene:221772 ; RRID:Addgene_221772)
